>Addgene plasmid #27020 | MSCV-PM mir shHoxB9 b | addgene partial sequence | sequence record 33253 | 27020 with hU6-F
GGCTGTTAGAGAGATAATTAGAATTAATTTGACTGTAAACACAAAGATATTAGTACAAAATACGTGACGT
AGAAAGTAATAATTTCTTGGGTAGTTTGCAGTTTTAAAATTATGTTTTAAAATGGACTATCATATGCTTA
CCGTAACTTGAAAGTATTTCGATTTCTTGGCTTTATATATCTTGTGGAAAGGACGAAACACCGTGCTCGC
TTCGGCAGCACATATACTAGTCGACTAGGGATAACAGGGTAATTGTTTGAATGAGGCTTCAGTACTTTAC
AGAATCGTTGCCTGCACATCTTGGAAACACTTGCTGGGATTACTTCTTCAGGTTAACCCAACAGAAGGCT
CGAGAAGGTATATTGCTGTTGACAGTGAGCGCGCAGACATCCACACACAGTAATAGTGAAGCCACAGATG
TATTACTGTGTGTGGATGTCTGCTTGCCTACTGCCTCGGAATTCAAGGGGCTACTTTAGGAGCAATTATC
TTGTTTACTAAAACTGAATACCTTGCTATCTCTTTGATACATTTTTACAAAGCTGAATTAAAATGGTATA
AATTAAATCACTTTTTTCAATTCTACCGGGTAGGGGAGGCGCTTTTCCCAAGGCAGTCTGGAGCATGCGC
TTTAGCAGCCCCGCTGGGCACTTGGCGCTACACAAGTGGCCTCTGGCCTCGCACACATTCCACATCCACC
GGTAGGCGCCAACCGGCTCCGTTCTTTGGTGGCCCCTTCGCGCCACCTTCTACTCCTCCCCTAGTCAGGA
AGTTCCCCCCCGCCCCGCAGCTCGCGTCGTGCAGGACGTGACAAATGG
