>Addgene plasmid #27020 | MSCV-PM mir shHoxB9 b | addgene partial sequence | sequence record 33254 | 27020 with pLXSN-5
CACCATGGCCCCTCGCTCCAAAAATGCATTTCGCGTCGCGCAGACACTGCTCGGTAGTTTCGGGGATCAG
CGTTTGAGTAAGAGCCCGCGTCTGAACCCTCCGCGCCGCCCCGGCCCCAGTGGAAAGACGCGCAGGCAAA
ACGCACCACGTGACGGAGCGTGACCGCGCGCCGAGCGCGCGCCAGGGTCGGGCAGGAAGAGGGCCTATTT
CCCATGATTCCTTCATATTTGCATATACGATACAAGGCTGTTAGAGAGATAATTAGAATTAATTTGACTG
TAAACACAAAGATATTAGTACAAAATACGTGACGTAGAAAGTAATAATTTCTTGGGTAGTTTGCAGTTTT
AAAATTATGTTTTAAAATGGACTATCATATGCTTACCGTAACTTGAAAGTATTTCGATTTCTTGGCTTTA
TATATCTTGTGGAAAGGACGAAACACCGTGCTCGCTTCGGCAGCACATATACTAGGTCGACTAGGGATAA
CAGGGTAATTGTTTGAATGAGGCTTCAGTACTTTACAGAATCGTTGCCTGCACATCTTGGAAACACTTGC
TGGGATTACTTCTTCAGGTTAACCCAACAGAAGGCTCGAGAAGGTATATTGCTGTTGACAGTGAGCGCGC
AGAC
