[The description below was written by a language model from this plasmid's Addgene catalogue record.]
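Description:
MSCV-PM mir shHoxB9 b is a retroviral RNAi vector built on the murine stem cell virus (MSCV) backbone, recorded as about 6.3 kb without insert, and intended for stable knockdown of HOXB9 in mammalian cells. It is maintained in E. coli as a high-copy plasmid under ampicillin selection. Transduced mammalian cells are selected with puromycin. As an MSCV-type vector, it would be packaged into retroviral particles in a suitable packaging line, after which the region between the long terminal repeats integrates into the target cell genome. The record has no feature table, so the LTRs, packaging signal, bacterial origin and the promoter driving the puromycin marker are not individually documented.

The payload is a short insert of roughly 100 bp, named mir HoxB9 3b, cloned between XhoI and EcoRI sites that both remain intact. The name and size point to a microRNA-embedded short hairpin, in which the targeting sequence sits in a miRNA-like context and is processed by the endogenous microRNA machinery into a mature silencing RNA, rather than a simple hairpin. The record does not say which miRNA scaffold is used or which promoter transcribes the hairpin. It also does not give the species of the HOXB9 target. The "b" and "3b" designations suggest this is one of several independent hairpins against the same gene, which would help control for off-target effects.

The associated publication concerns WNT/TCF signalling through LEF1 and HOXB9 in lung adenocarcinoma metastasis. This indicates that the construct was used to deplete HOXB9 in tumour cells and test its contribution to metastatic behaviour.
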