Addgene plasmid #27020: MSCV-PM mir shHoxB9 b
Depositing lab: Joan Massague. Depositing organization: Memorial Sloan-Kettering Cancer Center. Publication: WNT/TCF signaling through LEF1 and HOXB9 mediates lung adenocarcinoma metastasis. Nguyen DX, Chiang AC, Zhang XH, Kim JY, Kris MG, Ladanyi M, Gerald WL, Massague J. Cell. 2009 Jul 10. 138(1):51-62. 10.1016/j.cell.2009.04.030 PubMed 19576624.
Backbone
  Vector backbone: MSCV
  Backbone size w/o insert (bp): 6300
  Vector type: Mammalian Expression, Retroviral, RNAi
  Selectable markers: Puromycin
Growth in bacteria
  Bacterial resistance: Ampicillin, 100 μg/mL
  Growth temperature: 37°C
  Growth strain: DH5alpha
  Copy number: High Copy
Gene/Insert
  Gene/Insert name: mir HoxB9 3b
  Insert size (bp): 100
  Cloning method: Restriction Enzyme; 5′ cloning site XhoI (not destroyed); 3′ cloning site EcoRI (not destroyed)
  Sequencing primers: 5′ pLXSN-5; 3′ MSCV-rev
Terms and licenses: Academic/Nonprofit Terms; Industry Terms: Not Available to Industry
Depositor comments: shRNA sequence is 5'-CAGACATCCACACACAGTA
How to cite: MSCV-PM mir shHoxB9 b was a gift from Joan Massague (Addgene plasmid # 27020 ; http://n2t.net/addgene:27020 ; RRID:Addgene_27020)
